Addgene plasmid #54302: mEmerald-Vinculin-23
Purpose: Localization: Focal Adhesions, Excitation: 487, Emission: 509
Depositing lab: Michael Davidson. Depositing organization: Florida State University, Tallahassee.
Backbone
  Vector backbone: mEmerald
  Backbone size w/o insert (bp): 4750
  Vector type: Mammalian Expression
  Selectable markers: Neomycin (select with G418)
Growth in bacteria
  Bacterial resistance: Kanamycin, 50 μg/mL
  Growth temperature: 37°C
  Growth strain: DH5alpha
  Copy number: High Copy
Gene/Insert
  Gene/Insert name: Vinculin (alt name: AAH39174.1)
  Species: H. sapiens (human)
  Entrez Gene: VCL (a.k.a. CMD1W, CMH15, HEL114, MV, MVCL, VINC)
  Promoter: CMV
  Tag / fusion protein: mEmerald (N terminal on backbone)
  Cloning method: Unknown
  Sequencing primers: 5′ CMV-F; 3′ SV40pA-R
Terms and licenses: Academic/Nonprofit Terms; Industry Terms
Depositor comments: . Excitation = 487; Emission = 509. Localization data: Vinculin - Focal Adhesions
How to cite: mEmerald-Vinculin-23 was a gift from Michael Davidson (Addgene plasmid # 54302 ; http://n2t.net/addgene:54302 ; RRID:Addgene_54302)
