[The description below was written by a language model from this plasmid's Addgene catalogue record.]
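Description:
mEmerald-Vinculin-23 is a mammalian expression plasmid that produces human vinculin (VCL) fused to the green fluorescent protein mEmerald. It is built on an mEmerald backbone of about 4.75 kb (size given without the insert). The record lists it as a high-copy plasmid propagated in bacteria under kanamycin selection. It also carries a neomycin resistance marker, so transfected mammalian cells can be selected with G418, for example to derive stable lines. No feature table accompanies the entry. Details such as the origin of replication, the promoter driving the resistance cassette and the cloning sites are therefore not stated, and the cloning method is recorded as unknown. The listed sequencing primers point to a CMV promoter upstream of the fusion and an SV40 polyadenylation signal downstream.

Expression is driven by the CMV promoter, a strong constitutive promoter in most mammalian cell types. mEmerald is supplied by the backbone and sits at the N terminus of vinculin, so the fluorescent protein is translated first, followed by the vinculin coding sequence. The "23" in the name may refer to the linker between the two parts, but the record does not explain it. mEmerald is a bright GFP derivative, with a recorded excitation maximum of 487 nm and emission maximum of 509 nm, which suits standard green filter sets.

Vinculin is a cytoskeletal adaptor protein that links integrin-based adhesion complexes to actin, and the depositor records the fusion's localization as focal adhesions. The construct is therefore intended as a fluorescent marker for labelling focal adhesions in mammalian cells by fluorescence microscopy.
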