>Addgene plasmid #54302 | mEmerald-Vinculin-23 | addgene partial sequence | sequence record 89886 | EGFP-C 5'-CATGGTCCTGCTGGAGTTCGTG-3'
AGTCCGGACTCAGATCTCGAGCTCAAGCTTCGAATTCGGGAAACTCGAGAACAAAGCTTGAAAACGGCCG
CATGCCAGTGTTTCATACGCGCACGATCGAGAGCATCCTGGAGCCGGTGGCACAGCAGATCTCCCACCTG
GTGATAATGCACGAGGAGGGCGAGGTGGACGGCAAAGCCATTCCTGACCTCACCGCGCCCGTGGCCGCCG
TGCAGGCGGCCGTCAGCAACCTCGTCCGGGTTGGAAAAGAGACTGTTCAAACCACTGAGGATCAGATTTT
GAAGAGAGATATGCCACCAGCATTTATTAAGGTTGAGAATGCTTGCACCAAGCTTGTCCAGGCAGCTCAG
ATGCTTCAGTCAGACCCTTACTCAGTGCCTGCTCGAGATTATCTAATTGATGGGTCAAGGGGCATCCTCT
CTGGAACATCAGACCTGCTCCTTACCTTCGATGAGGCTGAGGTCCGTAAAATTATTAGAGTTTGCAAAGG
AATTTTGGAATATCTTACAGTGGCAGAGGTGGTGGAGACTATGGAAGATTTGGTCACTTACACAAAGAAT
CTTGGGCCAGGAATGACTAAGATGGCCAAGATGATTGACGAGAGACAGCAGGAGCTCACTCACCAGGAGC
ACCGAGTGATGTTGGTGAACTCGATGAACACCGTGAAAGAGTTGCTGCCAGTTCTCATTTCAGCTATGAA
GATTTTTGTAACAACTAAAAACTCAAAAAACCAAGGCATAGAGGAAGCTTTAAAAAATCGCAATTTTACT
CTAGAAAAAATGAGTGCTGAAATTAATGAGATAATTCGTGTGTTACAACTCACCTCTTGGGATGAAGATG
CCTGGGCCAGCAAGGACACTGAAGCCATGAAGAGAGCATTGGCCTCCATAGACTCCAA
